LOCUS       Exported 6011 bp ds-DNA circular SYN 13-MAY-2021
DEFINITION  Express His tagged Drosophila musashi RRM1.
ACCESSION   .
VERSION     .
KEYWORDS    Dm_msi_RRM1
SOURCE      synthetic DNA construct
  ORGANISM  synthetic DNA construct
REFERENCE   1 (bases 1 to 6011)
  TITLE     musashi RBD protein expression plasmids
  JOURNAL   Unpublished
REFERENCE   2 (bases 1 to 6011)
  AUTHORS   .
  TITLE     Direct Submission
  JOURNAL   Exported May 13, 2021 from SnapGene Server 1.1.58
            http://www.snapgene.com
FEATURES             Location/Qualifiers
     source          1..6011
                     /organism="synthetic DNA construct"
                     /mol_type="other DNA"
     rep_origin      12..467
                     /direction=RIGHT
                     /label=f1 ori
                     /note="f1 bacteriophage origin of replication; arrow
                     indicates direction of (+) strand synthesis"
     primer_bind     complement(99..118)
                     /label=F1ori-R
                     /note="F1 origin, reverse primer"
     primer_bind     309..330
                     /label=F1ori-F
                     /note="F1 origin, forward primer"
     promoter        494..598
                     /gene="bla"
                     /label=AmpR promoter
     CDS             599..1459
                     /codon_start=1
                     /gene="bla"
                     /product="beta-lactamase"
                     /label=AmpR
                     /note="confers resistance to ampicillin, carbenicillin, and
                     related antibiotics"
                     /translation="MSIQHFRVALIPFFAAFCLPVFAHPETLVKVKDAEDQLGARVGYI
                     ELDLNSGKILESFRPEERFPMMSTFKVLLCGAVLSRIDAGQEQLGRRIHYSQNDLVEYS
                     PVTEKHLTDGMTVRELCSAAITMSDNTAANLLLTTIGGPKELTAFLHNMGDHVTRLDRW
                     EPELNEAIPNDERDTTMPAAMATTLRKLLTGELLTLASRQQLIDWMEADKVAGPLLRSA
                     LPAGWFIADKSGAGERGSRGIIAALGPDGKPSRIVVIYTTGSQATMDERNRQIAEIGAS
                     LIKHW"
     primer_bind     complement(817..836)
                     /label=Amp-R
                     /note="Ampicillin resistance gene, reverse primer"
     rep_origin      1630..2218
                     /direction=RIGHT
                     /label=ori
                     /note="high-copy-number ColE1/pMB1/pBR322/pUC origin of
                     replication"
     primer_bind     2119..2138
                     /label=pBR322ori-F
                     /note="pBR322 origin, forward primer"
     primer_bind     2372..2389
                     /label=L4440
                     /note="L4440 vector, forward primer"
     misc_feature    2404..2546
                     /label=bom
                     /note="basis of mobility region from pBR322"
     primer_bind     complement(2472..2491)
                     /label=pRS-marker
                     /note="pRS vectors, use to sequence yeast selectable
                     marker"
     primer_bind     2632..2654
                     /label=pGEX 3'
                     /note="pGEX vectors, reverse primer"
     CDS             complement(2648..2839)
                     /codon_start=1
                     /gene="rop"
                     /product="Rop protein, which maintains plasmids at low copy
                     number"
                     /label=rop
                     /translation="MTKQEKTALNMARFIRSQTLTLLEKLNELDADEQADICESLHDHA
                     DELYRSCLARFGDDGENL"
     CDS             complement(3648..4730)
                     /codon_start=1
                     /gene="lacI"
                     /product="lac repressor"
                     /label=lacI
                     /note="The lac repressor binds to the lac operator to
                     inhibit transcription in E. coli. This inhibition can be
                     relieved by adding lactose or
                     isopropyl-beta-D-thiogalactopyranoside (IPTG)."
                     /translation="MKPVTLYDVAEYAGVSYQTVSRVVNQASHVSAKTREKVEAAMAEL
                     NYIPNRVAQQLAGKQSLLIGVATSSLALHAPSQIVAAIKSRADQLGASVVVSMVERSGV
                     EACKAAVHNLLAQRVSGLIINYPLDDQDAIAVEAACTNVPALFLDVSDQTPINSIIFSH
                     EDGTRLGVEHLVALGHQQIALLAGPLSSVSARLRLAGWHKYLTRNQIQPIAEREGDWSA
                     MSGFQQTMQMLNEGIVPTAMLVANDQMALGAMRAITESGLRVGADISVVGYDDTEDSSC
                     YIPPLTTIKQDFRLLGQTSVDRLLQLSQGQAVKGNQLLPVSLVKRKTTLAPNTQTASPR
                     ALADSLMQLARQVSRLESGQ"
     primer_bind     4692..4711
                     /label=LacI-R
                     /note="LacI, reverse primer"
     promoter        complement(4731..4808)
                     /gene="lacI"
                     /label=lacI promoter
     primer_bind     5014..5033
                     /label=pBRrevBam
                     /note="pBR322 vectors, tet region, downstream of BamHI,
                     reverse primer"
     primer_bind     5117..5136
                     /label=T7
                     /note="T7 promoter, forward primer"
     promoter        5117..5135
                     /label=T7 promoter
                     /note="promoter for bacteriophage T7 RNA polymerase"
     protein_bind    5136..5160
                     /label=lac operator
                     /bound_moiety="lac repressor encoded by lacI"
                     /note="The lac repressor binds to the lac operator to
                     inhibit transcription in E. coli. This inhibition can be
                     relieved by adding lactose or
                     isopropyl-beta-D-thiogalactopyranoside (IPTG)."
     RBS             5175..5197
                     /note="efficient ribosome binding site from bacteriophage
                     T7 gene 10 (Olins and Rangwala, 1989)"
     CDS             5208..5225
                     /codon_start=1
                     /product="6xHis affinity tag"
                     /label=6xHis
                     /translation="HHHHHH"
     CDS             5229..5249
                     /codon_start=1
                     /product="tobacco etch virus (TEV) protease recognition and
                     cleavage site"
                     /label=TEV site
                     /translation="ENLYFQG"
     CDS             5855..5872
                     /codon_start=1
                     /product="6xHis affinity tag"
                     /label=6xHis
                     /translation="HHHHHH"
     primer_bind     complement(5925..5943)
                     /label=T7 Term
                     /note="T7 terminator, reverse primer"
     terminator      5939..5986
                     /label=T7 terminator
                     /note="transcription terminator for bacteriophage T7 RNA
                     polymerase"
ORIGIN
        1 aggcgaatgg gnnnnnnnnn nnnnnnnnnn nnnnnnnnnn nnnnnnnnnn nnnnnnnnnn
       61 nnnnnnnnnn nnnnnnnnnn nnnnnnnnnn nnnnnnnnnn nnnnnnnnnn nnnnnnnnnn
      121 nnnnnnnnnn nnnnncnnnn nnnnnnnnnn nnnnnnnnnn nnnnnnnnnn nnnnnnnnnn
      181 nnnnnnnnnn nnnnnnnnnn nnnnnnnnnn nnnnnnnnnn nnnnnnnann nnnnnnnnnn
      241 nnnnnnnnnn nnnnnnnnnn nnnnnnnnnn nnnnnnncct ttgacgttgg agtccacgtt
      301 ctttaatagt ggactcttgt tccaaactgg aacaacactc aaccctatct cggtctattc
      361 ttttgattta taagggattt tgccgatttc ggcctattgg ttaaaaaatg agctgattta
      421 acaaaaattt aacgcgaatt ttaacaaaat attaacgttt acaatttcag gtggcacttt
      481 tcggggaaat gtgcgcggaa cccctatttg tttatttttc taaatacatt caaatatgta
      541 tccgctcatg agacaataac cctgataaat gcttcaataa tattgaaaaa ggaagagtat
      601 gagtattcaa catttccgtg tcgcccttat tccctttttt gcggcatttt gccttcctgt
      661 ttttgctcac ccagaaacgc tggtgaaagt aaaagatgct gaagatcagt tgggtgcacg
      721 agtgggttac atcgaactgg atctcaacag cggtaagatc cttgagagtt ttcgccccga
      781 agaacgtttt ccaatgatga gcacttttaa agttctgcta tgtggcgcgg tattatcccg
      841 tattgacgcc gggcaagagc aactcggtcg ccgcatacac tattctcaga atgacttggt
      901 tgagtactca ccagtcacag aaaagcatct tacggatggc atgacagtaa gagaattatg
      961 cagtgctgcc ataaccatga gtgataacac tgcggccaac ttacttctga caacgatcgg
     1021 aggaccgaag gagctaaccg cttttttgca caacatgggg gatcatgtaa ctcgccttga
     1081 tcgttgggaa ccggagctga atgaagccat accaaacgac gagcgtgaca ccacgatgcc
     1141 tgcagcaatg gcaacaacgt tgcgcaaact attaactggc gaactactta ctctagcttc
     1201 ccggcaacaa ttaatagact ggatggaggc ggataaagtt gcaggaccac ttctgcgctc
     1261 ggcccttccg gctggctggt ttattgctga taaatctgga gccggtgagc gtgggtctcg
     1321 cggtatcatt gcagcactgg ggccagatgg taagccctcc cgtatcgtag ttatctacac
     1381 gacggggagt caggcaacta tggatgaacg aaatagacag atcgctgaga taggtgcctc
     1441 actgattaag cattggtaac tgtcagacca agtttactca tatatacttt agattgattt
     1501 aaaacttcat ttttaattta aaaggatcta ggtgaagatc ctttttgata atctcatgac
     1561 caaaatccct taacgtgagt tttcgttcca ctgagcgtca gaccccgtag aaaagatcaa
     1621 aggatcttct tgagatcctt tttttctgcg cgtaatctgc tgcttgcaaa caaaaaaacc
     1681 accgctacca gcggtggttt gtttgccgga tcaagagcta ccaactcttt ttccgaaggt
     1741 aactggcttc agcagagcgc agataccaaa tactgtcctt ctagtgtagc cgtagttagg
     1801 ccaccacttc aagaactctg tagcaccgcc tacatacctc gctctgctaa tcctgttacc
     1861 agtggctgct gccagtggcg ataagtcgtg tcttaccggg ttggactcaa gacgatagtt
     1921 accggataag gcgcagcggt cgggctgaac ggggggttcg tgcacacagc ccagcttgga
     1981 gcgaacgacc tacaccgaac tgagatacct acagcgtgag ctatgagaaa gcgccacgct
     2041 tcccgaaggg agaaaggcgg acaggtatcc ggtaagcggc agggtcggaa caggagagcg
     2101 cacgagggag cttccagggg gaaacgcctg gtatctttat agtcctgtcg ggtttcgcca
     2161 cctctgactt gagcgtcgat ttttgtgatg ctcgtcaggg gggcggagcc tatggaaaaa
     2221 cgccagcaac gcggcctttt tacggttcct ggccttttgc tggccttttg ctcacatgtt
     2281 ctttcctgcg ttatcccctg attctgtgga taaccgtatt accgcctttg agtgagctga
     2341 taccgctcgc cgcagccgaa cgaccgagcg cagcgagtca gtgagcgagg aagcggaaga
     2401 gcgcctgatg cggtattttc tccttacgca tctgtgcggt atttcacacc gcatatatgg
     2461 tgcactctca gtacaatctg ctctgatgcc gcatagttaa gccagtatac actccgctat
     2521 cgctacgtga ctgggtcatg gctgcgcccc gacacccgcc aacacccgct gacgcgccct
     2581 gacgggcttg tctgctcccg gcatccgctt acagacaagc tgtgaccgtc tccgggagct
     2641 gcatgtgtca gaggttttca ccgtcatcac cgaaacgcgc gaggcagctg cggtaaagct
     2701 catcagcgtg gtcgtgaagc gattcacaga tgtctgcctg ttcatccgcg tccagctcgt
     2761 tgagtttctc cagaagcgtt aatgtctggc ttctgataaa gcgggccatg ttaagggcgg
     2821 ttttttcctg tttggtcact gatgcctccg tgtaaggggg atttctgttc atgggggtaa
     2881 tgataccgat gaaacgagag aggatgctca cgatacgggt tactgatgat gaacatgccc
     2941 ggttactgga acgttgtgag ggtaaacaac tggcggtatg gatgcggcgg gaccagagaa
     3001 aaatcactca gggtcaatgc cagcgcttcg ttaatacaga tgtaggtgtt ccacagggta
     3061 gccagcagca tcctgcgatg cagatccgga acataatggt gcagggcgct gacttccgcg
     3121 tttccagact ttacgaaaca cggaaaccga agaccattca tgttgttgct caggtcgcag
     3181 acgttttgca gcagcagtcg cttcacgttc gctcgcgtat cggtgattca ttctgctaac
     3241 cagtaaggca accccgccag cctagccggg tcctcaacga caggagcacg atcatgcgca
     3301 cccgtggggc cgccatgccg gcgataatgg cctgcttctc gccgaaacgt ttggtggcgg
     3361 gaccagtgac gaaggcttga gcgagggcgt gcaagattcc gaataccgca agcgacaggc
     3421 cgatcatcgt cgcgctccag cgaaagcggt cctcgccgaa aatgacccag agcgctgccg
     3481 gcacctgtcc tacgagttgc atgataaaga agacagtcat aagtgcggcg acgatagtca
     3541 tgccccgcgc ccaccggaag gagctgactg ggttgaaggc tctcaagggc atcggtcgag
     3601 atcccggtgc ctaatgagtg agctaactta cattaattgc gttgcgctca ctgcccgctt
     3661 tccagtcggg aaacctgtcg tgccagctgc attaatgaat cggccaacgc gcggggagag
     3721 gcggtttgcg tattgggcgc cagggtggtt tttcttttca ccagtgagac gggcaacagc
     3781 tgattgccct tcaccgcctg gccctgagag agttgcagca agcggtccac gctggtttgc
     3841 cccagcaggc gaaaatcctg tttgatggtg gttaacggcg ggatataaca tgagctgtct
     3901 tcggtatcgt cgtatcccac taccgagata tccgcaccaa cgcgcagccc ggactcggta
     3961 atggcgcgca ttgcgcccag cgccatctga tcgttggcaa ccagcatcgc agtgggaacg
     4021 atgccctcat tcagcatttg catggtttgt tgaaaaccgg acatggcact ccagtcgcct
     4081 tcccgttccg ctatcggctg aatttgattg cgagtgagat atttatgcca gccagccaga
     4141 cgcagacgcg ccgagacaga acttaatggg cccgctaaca gcgcgatttg ctggtgaccc
     4201 aatgcgacca gatgctccac gcccagtcgc gtaccgtctt catgggagaa aataatactg
     4261 ttgatgggtg tctggtcaga gacatcaaga aataacgccg gaacattagt gcaggcagct
     4321 tccacagcaa tggcatcctg gtcatccagc ggatagttaa tgatcagccc actgacgcgt
     4381 tgcgcgagaa gattgtgcac cgccgcttta caggcttcga cgccgcttcg ttctaccatc
     4441 gacaccacca cgctggcacc cagttgatcg gcgcgagatt taatcgccgc gacaatttgc
     4501 gacggcgcgt gcagggccag actggaggtg gcaacgccaa tcagcaacga ctgtttgccc
     4561 gccagttgtt gtgccacgcg gttgggaatg taattcagct ccgccatcgc cgcttccact
     4621 ttttcccgcg ttttcgcaga aacgtggctg gcctggttca ccacgcggga aacggtctga
     4681 taagagacac cggcatactc tgcgacatcg tataacgtta ctggtttcac attcaccacc
     4741 ctgaattgac tctcttccgg gcgctatcat gccataccgc gaaaggtttt gcgccattcg
     4801 atggtgtccg ggatctcgac gctctccctt atgcgactcc tgcattagga agcagcccag
     4861 tagtaggttg aggccgttga gcaccgccgc cgcaaggaat ggtgcatgca aggagatggc
     4921 gcccaacagt cccccggcca cggggcctgc caccataccc acgccgaaac aagcgctcat
     4981 gagcccgaag tggcgagccc gatcttcccc atcggtgatg tcggcgatat aggcgccagc
     5041 aaccgcacct gtggcgccgg tgatgccggc cacgatgcgt ccggcgtaga ggatcgagat
     5101 ctcgatcccg cgaaattaat acgactcact ataggggaat tgtgagcgga taacaattcc
     5161 cctctagaaa taattttgtt taactttaag aaggagatat acatatgcat catcatcatc
     5221 atcacggcga aaacctgtat tttcagggcg gatccgaatt cgagctcccc agcctgagcg
     5281 gaggcagtgg ctccgatccg gcacccggca aactctttgt cggcggtctc agctggcaga
     5341 cgtcgtctga caagctcaag gaatacttca acatgttcgg caccgtcacc gatgtgctca
     5401 tcatgaagga tcccgtcacc cagcgcagtc gcggctttgg tttcatcaca ttccaagaac
     5461 cctgcaccgt ggagaaggtt ctcaaggtgc ccattcacac actcgatggc aagaagatcg
     5521 atcccaagca tgccacccca aagaatcgac ctcgttaggc caacaagacc aagaagatct
     5581 tcgtgggcgg cgtctcacag gatacttcgg ccgaggaggt taaggcttac ttcagccagt
     5641 tcggacccgt cgaggagacg gttatgttga tggaccagca gacaaagcgc caccgtggct
     5701 tcggatttgt cacctttgag aatgaggatg tggtcgatcg cgtatgtgag attcacttcc
     5761 acaccatcaa gaacaagaag gtcgagtgca agaaggcaca gcccaaggaa gcagtcacac
     5821 cgtagaagtc gacaagcttg cggccgcact cgagcaccac caccaccacc actgagatcc
     5881 ggctgctaac aaagcccgaa aggaagctga gttggctgct gccaccgctg agcaataact
     5941 agcataaccc cttggggcct ctaaacgggt cttgaggggt tttttgctga aaggaggaac
     6001 tatatccgga t
//
