[The description below was written by a language model from this plasmid's Addgene catalogue record and the feature table of its GenBank file.]
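Description:
Dm_msi_RRM1 is a bacterial expression plasmid built on a modified Novagen pET22 backbone, designed to produce the first RNA recognition motif (RRM1) of the Drosophila melanogaster RNA-binding protein Musashi as a His-tagged recombinant protein. The 6,011 bp plasmid replicates in E. coli from a ColE1/pBR322-type origin and is selected through the beta-lactamase (AmpR) gene, which confers ampicillin resistance. The backbone also carries the bom mobility region, the rop gene and an f1 phage origin. The catalogue lists it as high copy, although rop is annotated as a copy-number-limiting factor.

Expression follows the standard pET arrangement. A T7 promoter is followed by a lac operator and the strong T7 gene 10 ribosome binding site, and a T7 terminator lies downstream. The plasmid-borne lacI gene supplies the lac repressor, so transcription is held off until it is induced with IPTG in a host that supplies T7 RNA polymerase. The original pET22 leader has been replaced with an N-terminal 6xHis tag followed by a TEV protease recognition site, which allows metal-affinity purification and later removal of the tag.

The 555 bp Musashi RNA-binding-domain fragment was cloned between retained SacI and SalI sites, and a stop codon was introduced after the first RRM. Only RRM1 should therefore be translated, and the backbone's downstream C-terminal 6xHis sequence, which is still annotated in the map, should not be part of the product. The insert itself has no annotation in the feature table. The associated reference is an unpublished set of Musashi RBD protein expression plasmids, and the record gives no downstream use beyond expressing the tagged domain.
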