Addgene plasmid #61112: Dm_msi_RRM1
Purpose: Express His tagged Drosophila musashi RRM1
Depositing lab: Sean Ryder. Depositing organization: University of Massachusetts, Worcester.
Backbone
  Vector backbone: pET22
  Backbone manufacturer: Novagen
  Backbone size w/o insert (bp): 5456
  Total vector size (bp): 6011
  Modifications to backbone: leader replaced with His tag and TEV protease site
  Vector type: Bacterial Expression
Growth in bacteria
  Bacterial resistance: Ampicillin, 100 μg/mL
  Growth temperature: 37°C
  Growth strain: DH5alpha
  Copy number: High Copy
Gene/Insert
  Gene/Insert name: Drosophila musashi RBD
  Species: D. melanogaster (fly)
  Insert size (bp): 555
  Mutation: stop codon after first RRM domain
  GenBank ID: NT_033777.3
  Tag / fusion protein: 6xHis-TEV (N terminal on backbone)
  Cloning method: Restriction Enzyme; 5′ cloning site Sac1 (not destroyed); 3′ cloning site Sal1 (not destroyed)
  Sequencing primers: 5′ T7
Terms and licenses: Academic/Nonprofit Terms; Industry Terms: Not Available to Industry
How to cite: Dm_msi_RRM1 was a gift from Sean Ryder (Addgene plasmid # 61112 ; http://n2t.net/addgene:61112 ; RRID:Addgene_61112)
