>Addgene plasmid #61112 | Dm_msi_RRM1 | addgene partial sequence | sequence record 102338 | LacI-R 5'-GGCATACTCTGCGACATCGT-3'
TGAATTGACTCTCTTCCGGGCGCTATCATGCCATACCGCGAAAGGTTTTGCGCCATTCGATGGTGTCCGG
GATCTCGACGCTCTCCCTTATGCGACTCCTGCATTAGGAAGCAGCCCAGTAGTAGGTTGAGGCCGTTGAG
CACCGCCGCCGCAAGGAATGGTGCATGCAAGGAGATGGCGCCCAACAGTCCCCCGGCCACGGGGCCTGCC
ACCATACCCACGCCGAAACAAGCGCTCATGAGCCCGAAGTGGCGAGCCCGATCTTCCCCATCGGTGATGT
CGGCGATATAGGCGCCAGCAACCGCACCTGTGGCGCCGGTGATGCCGGCCACGATGCGTCCGGCGTAGAG
GATCGAGATCTCGATCCCGCGAAATTAATACGACTCACTATAGGGGAATTGTGAGCGGATAACAATTCCC
CTCTAGAAATAATTTTGTTTAACTTTAAGAAGGAGATATACATATGCATCATCATCATCATCACGGCGAA
AACCTGTATTTTCAGGGCGGATCCGAATTCGAGCTCCCCAGCCTGAGCGGAGGCAGTGGCTCCGATCCGG
CACCCGGCAAACTCTTTGTCGGCGGTCTCAGCTGGCAGACGTCGTCTGACAAGCTCAAGGAATACTTCAA
CATGTTCGGCACCGTCACCGATGTGCTCATCATGAAGGATCCCGTCACCCAGCGCAGTCGCGGCTTTGGT
TTCATCACATTCCAAGAACCCTGCACCGTGGAGAAGGTTCTCAAGGTGCCCATTCACACACTCGATGGCA
