>Addgene plasmid #61112 | Dm_msi_RRM1 | addgene partial sequence | sequence record 102339 | F1ori-R 5'-AGGGAAGAAAGCGAAAGGAG-3'
GGCGGCTTAATGCGCCGCTACAGGGCGCGTCCCATTCGCCAATCCGGATATAGTTCCTCCTTTCAGCAAA
AAACCCCTCAAGACCCGTTTAGAGGCCCCAAGGGGTTATGCTAGTTATTGCTCAGCGGTGGCAGCAGCCA
ACTCAGCTTCCTTTCGGGCTTTGTTAGCAGCCGGATCTCAGTGGTGGTGGTGGTGGTGCTCGAGTGCGGC
CGCAAGCTTGTCGACTTCTACGGTGTGACTGCTTCCTTGGGCTGTGCCTTCTTGCACTCGACCTTCTTGT
TCTTGATGGTGTGGAAGTGAATCTCACATACGCGATCGACCACATCCTCATTCTCAAAGGTGACAAATCC
GAAGCCACGGTGGCGCTTTGTCTGCTGGTCCATCAACATAACCGTCTCCTCGACGGGTCCGAACTGGCTG
AAGTAAGCCTTAACCTCCTCGGCCGAAGTATCCTGTGAGACGCCGCCCACGAAGATCTTCTTGGTCTTGT
TGGCCTAACGAGGTCGATTCTTTGGGGTGGCATGCTTGGGATCGATCTTCTTGCCATCGAGTGTGTGAAT
GGGCACCTTGAGAACCTTCTCCACGGTGCAGGGTTCTTGGAATGTGATGAAACCAAAGCCGCGACTGCGC
TGGGTGACGGGATCCTTCATGATGAGCACATCGGTGACGGTGCCGAACATGTTGAAGTATTCCTTGAGCT
TGTCAGACGACGTCTGCCAGCTGAGACCGCCGACAAAGAGTTTGCCGGGTGCCGGATCGGAGCCACTGCC
TCCGCTCAGGCTGGGGAGCTCGAATTCGGATCCGCCCTGAAAATACAGGTTTTCGCCGTGATGATG
